>Addgene plasmid #160839 | pXWS40LBS | addgene full sequence | sequence record 317147 | Addgene NGS Result
GGCTTCCTCGCTCACTGACTCGCTGCGCTCGGTCGTTCGGCTGCGGCGAGCGGTATCAGCTCACTCAAAG
GCGGTAATCTCGAGTCCCGTCAAGTCAGCGTAATGCTCTGCCAGTGTTACAACCAATTAACCAATTCTGA
TTAGAAAAACTCATCGAGCATCAAATGAAACTGCAATTTATTCATATCAGGATTATCGATACCATATTTT
TGAAAAAGCCGTTTCTGTAATGAAGGAGAAAACTCACCGAGGCAGTTCCATAGGATGGCAAGATCCTGGT
ATCGGTCTGCGATTCCGACTCGTCCAACATCAATACAACCTATTAATTTCCCCTCGTCAAAAATAAGGTT
ATCAAGTGAGAAATCACCATGAGTGACGACTGAATCCGGTGAGAATGGCAAAAGCTTATGCATTTCTTTC
CAGACTTGTTCAACAGGCCAGCCATTACGCTCGTCATCAAAATCACTCGCATCAACCAAACCGTTATTCA
TTCGTGATTGCGCCTGAGCGAGACGAAATACGCGATCGCTGTTAAAAGGACAATTACAAACAGGAATCGA
ATGCAACCGGCGCAGGAACACTGCCAGCGCATCAACAATATTTTCACCTGAATCAGGATATTCTTCTAAT
ACCTGGAATGCTGTTTTCCCGGGGATCGCAGTGGTGAGTAACCATGCATCATCAGGAGTACGGATAAAAT
GCTTGATGGTCGGAAGAGGCATAAATTCCGTCAGCCAGTTTAGTCTGACCATCTCATCTGTAACATCATT
GGCAACGCTACCTTTGCCATGTTTCAGAAACAACTCTGGCGCATCGGGCTTCCCATACAATCGATAGATT
GTCGCACCTGATTGCCCGACATTATCGCGAGCCCATTTATACCCATATAAATCAGCATCCATGTTGGAAT
TTAATCGCGGCCTGGAGCAAGACGTTTCCCGTTGAATATGGCTCATAACACCCCTTGTATTACTGTTTAT
GTAAGCAGACAGTTTTATTGTTCATGATGATATATTTTTATCTTGTGCAATGTAACATCAGAGATTTTGA
GACACAACGTGGCTTTGTTGAATAAATCGAACTTTTGCTGAGTTGAAGGATCAGATCACGCATCTTCCCG
ACAACGCAGACCGTTCCGTGGCAAAGCAAAAGTTCAAAATCACCAACTGGTCCACCTACAACAAAGCTCT
CATCAACCGTGGCTCCCTCACTTTCTGGCTGGATGATGGGGCGATTCAGGCCTGGTATGAGTCAGCAACA
CCTTCTTCACGAGGCAGACCTCAGCGCTAGCGGAGTGTATACTGGCTTACTATGTTGGCACTGATGAGGG
TGTCAGTGAAGTGCTTCATGTGGCAGGAGAAAAAAGGCTGCACCGGTGCGTCAGCAGAATATGTGATACA
GGATATATTCCGCTTCCTCGCTCACTGACTCGCTACGCTCGGTCGTTCGACTGCGGCGAGCGGAAATGGC
TTACGAACGGGGCGGAGATTTCCTGGAAGATGCCAGGAAGATACTTAACAGGGAAGTGAGAGGGCCGCGG
CAAAGCCGTTTTTCCATAGGCTCCGCCCCCTGACAAGCATCACGAAATCTGACGCTCAAATCAGTGGTGG
CGAAACCCGACAGGACTATAAAGATACCAGGCGTTTCCCCCTGGCGGCTCCCTCGTGCGCTCTCCTGTTC
CTGCCTTTCGGTTTACCGGTGTCATTCCGCTGTTATGGCCGCGTTTGTCTCATTCCACGCCTGACACTCA
GTTCCGGGTAGGCAGTTCGCTCCAAGCTGGACTGTATGCACGAACCCCCCGTTCAGTCCGACCGCTGCGC
CTTATCCGGTAACTATCGTCTTGAGTCCAACCCGGAAAGACATGCAAAAGCACCACTGGCAGCAGCCACT
GGTAATTGATTTAGAGGAGTTAGTCTTGAAGTCATGCGCCGGTTAAGGCTAAACTGAAAGGACAAGTTTT
GGTGACTGCGCTCCTCCAAGCCAGTTACCTCGGTTCAAAGAGTTGGTAGCTCAGAGAACCTTCAAAAAAC
CGCCCTGCAAGGCGGTTTTTTCGTTTTCAGAGCAAGAGATTACGCGCAGACCAAAACGATCTCAAGAAGA
TCATCTTATTAAGGGGTCTGACGCTCAGTGGAACGAAAACTCACGTTAAGGGATTTTGGTCATGAGATTA
TCAAAAAGGATCTTCACCTAGATCCTTTTAAATTAAAAATGAAGTTTTAAATCAATCTAAAGTATATATG
AGTAAACTTGGTCTGACAGTTACCAATGCTTAATCAGTGAGGCACCTATCTCAGCGATCTGTCTATTTCG
TTCATCCATAGTTGCCTGACTCCCCGTCGTGTAGATAACTACGATACGGGAGGGCTTACCATCTGGCCCC
AGTGCTGCAATGATACCGCGAGACCCACGCTCACCGGCTCCAGATTTATCAGCAATAAACCAGCCAGCCG
GAAGGGCCGAGCGCAGAAGTGGTCCTGCAACTTTATCCGCCTCCATCCAGTCTATTCCATGGTGCCACCT
GACGTCTAAGAAACCATTATTATCATGACATTAACCTATAAAAATAGGCGTATCACGAGGCAGAATTTCA
GATAAAAAAAATCCTTAGCTTTCGCTAAGGATGATTTCTGGAATTCGCGGCCGCTTCTAGAGGCTCATAC
TGCGTAAGAGTCTTTAACATAAGCACCTGTAGGATCGTACAGGTTTACGCTAGGCTCCTTTGTCAAAAGT
GATCGCTAACATAAGCACCTGTAGGATCGTACAGGTTTACGCCTTCACGGGATAATGTGTTCTACAACAT
AAGCACCTGTAGGATCGTACAGGTTTACGCGCTTAAGTCAATCCAATGCGTTCAGGTGCAACATAAGCAC
CTGTAGGATCGTACAGGTTTACGCAACTCCGTCATCGTGGATGTCAATATTGGCAACATAAGCACCTGTA
GGATCGTACAGGTTTACGCTTGATTTCACCGCTGGCGTCAATGAGTGCTCATACTGCGTAAGAGTCTTTA
ACATAAGCACCTGTAGGATCGTACAGGTTTACGCTAGGCTCCTTTGTCAAAAGTGATCGCTAACATAAGC
ACCTGTAGGATCGTACAGGTTTACGCCTTCACGGGATAATGTGTTCTACAACATAAGCACCTGTAGGATC
GTACAGGTTTACGCGCTTAAGTCAATCCAATGCGTTCAGGTGCAACATAAGCACCTGTAGGATCGTACAG
GTTTACGCAACTCCGTCATCGTGGATGTCAATATTGGCAACATAAGCACCTGTAGGATCGTACAGGTTTA
CGCTTGATTTCACCGCTGGCGTCAATTTCCGCTCATACTGCGTAAGAGTCTTTAACATAAGCACCTGTAG
GATCGTACAGGTTTACGCTAGGCTCCTTTGTCAAAAGTGATCGCTAACATAAGCACCTGTAGGATCGTAC
AGGTTTACGCCTTCACGGGATAATGTGTTCTACAACATAAGCACCTGTAGGATCGTACAGGTTTACGCGC
TTAAGTCAATCCAATGCGTTCAGGTGCAACATAAGCACCTGTAGGATCGTACAGGTTTACGCAACTCCGT
CATCGTGGATGTCAATATTGGCAACATAAGCACCTGTAGGATCGTACAGGTTTACGCTTGATTTCACCGC
TGGCGTCAATGACTGCTCATACTGCGTAAGAGTCTTTAACATAAGCACCTGTAGGATCGTACAGGTTTAC
GCTAGGCTCCTTTGTCAAAAGTGATCGCTAACATAAGCACCTGTAGGATCGTACAGGTTTACGCCTTCAC
GGGATAATGTGTTCTACAACATAAGCACCTGTAGGATCGTACAGGTTTACGCGCTTAAGTCAATCCAATG
CGTTCAGGTGCAACATAAGCACCTGTAGGATCGTACAGGTTTACGCAACTCCGTCATCGTGGATGTCAAT
ATTGGCAACATAAGCACCTGTAGGATCGTACAGGTTTACGCTTGATTTCACCGCTGGCGTCAATTACTAG
AGGCTCATACTGCGTAAGAGTCTTTAACATAAGCACCTGTAGGATCGTACAGGTTTACGCTAGGCTCCTT
TGTCAAAAGTGATCGCTAACATAAGCACCTGTAGGATCGTACAGGTTTACGCCTTCACGGGATAATGTGT
TCTACAACATAAGCACCTGTAGGATCGTACAGGTTTACGCGCTTAAGTCAATCCAATGCGTTCAGGTGCA
ACATAAGCACCTGTAGGATCGTACAGGTTTACGCAACTCCGTCATCGTGGATGTCAATATTGGCAACATA
AGCACCTGTAGGATCGTACAGGTTTACGCTTGATTTCACCGCTGGCGTCAATGAGTGCTCATACTGCGTA
AGAGTCTTTAACATAAGCACCTGTAGGATCGTACAGGTTTACGCTAGGCTCCTTTGTCAAAAGTGATCGC
TAACATAAGCACCTGTAGGATCGTACAGGTTTACGCCTTCACGGGATAATGTGTTCTACAACATAAGCAC
CTGTAGGATCGTACAGGTTTACGCGCTTAAGTCAATCCAATGCGTTCAGGTGCAACATAAGCACCTGTAG
GATCGTACAGGTTTACGCAACTCCGTCATCGTGGATGTCAATATTGGCAACATAAGCACCTGTAGGATCG
TACAGGTTTACGCTTGATTTCACCGCTGGCGTCAATTTCCGCTCATACTGCGTAAGAGTCTTTAACATAA
GCACCTGTAGGATCGTACAGGTTTACGCTAGGCTCCTTTGTCAAAAGTGATCGCTAACATAAGCACCTGT
AGGATCGTACAGGTTTACGCCTTCACGGGATAATGTGTTCTACAACATAAGCACCTGTAGGATCGTACAG
GTTTACGCGCTTAAGTCAATCCAATGCGTTCAGGTGCAACATAAGCACCTGTAGGATCGTACAGGTTTAC
GCAACTCCGTCATCGTGGATGTCAATATTGGCAACATAAGCACCTGTAGGATCGTACAGGTTTACGCTTG
ATTTCACCGCTGGCGTCAATGACTGCTCATACTGCGTAAGAGTCTTTAACATAAGCACCTGTAGGATCGT
ACAGGTTTACGCTAGGCTCCTTTGTCAAAAGTGATCGCTAACATAAGCACCTGTAGGATCGTACAGGTTT
ACGCCTTCACGGGATAATGTGTTCTACAACATAAGCACCTGTAGGATCGTACAGGTTTACGCGCTTAAGT
CAATCCAATGCGTTCAGGTGCAACATAAGCACCTGTAGGATCGTACAGGTTTACGCAACTCCGTCATCGT
GGATGTCAATATTGGCAACATAAGCACCTGTAGGATCGTACAGGTTTACGCTTGATTTCACCGCTGGCGT
CAATTACTAGAGCCAGGCATCAAATAAAACGAAAGGCTCAGTCGAAAGACTGGGCCTTTCGTTTTATCTG
TTGTTTGTCGGTGAACGCTCTCTACTAGAGTCACACTGGCTCACCTTCGGGTGGGCCTTTCTGCGTTTAT
ATACTAGTAGCGGCCGCTGCA
Features (pLannotate 1.2.2; 10 found; start..end, strand, type, name):
    141..956     -  CDS            KanR: aminoglycoside phosphotransferase; aph(3')-Ia; confers resistance to kanamycin in bacteria or G418 (Geneticin®) in eukaryotes
   1283..1309    +  misc_feature   bom (fragment): basis of mobility region from pBR322
   1408..1463    -  rep_origin     RSF ori (fragment): Plasmids containing the RSF 1030 origin of replication can be propagated in E. coli cells that contain additional plasmids with compatible origins.
   1551..2095    -  rep_origin     p15A ori: Plasmids containing the medium-copy-number p15A origin of replication can be propagated in E. coli cells that contain a second plasmid with the ColE1 origin.
   2261..2506    -  CDS            bla(M) (fragment): β-lactamase lacking the signal sequence; bla(M); allows cytosolic expression of β-lactamase
   2585..2628    -  terminator     bacterial terminator: putative bacterial transcription terminator
   2631..2652    +  misc_feature   BioBrick prefix: BioBrick prefix for parts that do not start with "ATG"
   5341..5412    +  terminator     rrnB T1 terminator: transcription terminator T1 from the E. coli rrnB gene
   5428..5455    +  terminator     T7Te terminator: phage T7 early transcription terminator
   5462..1       +  misc_feature   BioBrick suffix (across the origin): universal suffix for all parts
