[The description below was written by a language model from this plasmid's Addgene catalogue record and pLannotate feature annotations shown in this document.]
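Description:
pXWS40LBS is a synthetic-biology plasmid built on the BioBrick backbone pSB3K3 and intended for use in bacteria. It replicates from a p15A origin, which the catalogue lists as low copy and which is compatible with ColE1-type plasmids in the same cell. Selection is with kanamycin through the aph(3')-Ia (KanR) gene. The feature table also picks up short fragments annotated as bom, RSF ori and a partial β-lactamase. These appear to be backbone remnants or partial sequence matches rather than functional elements, and ampicillin is not listed as a selection.

The payload, named (40 X LBS)-t, is a synthetic insert of about 2.8 kb cloned between the EcoRI and PstI sites, both preserved, within the BioBrick prefix and suffix. It consists of 40 tandem repeats of a binding site designated LBS. The repeats are followed by a double terminator made of rrnB T1 and T7Te, which matches the "-t" in the insert name. The repeat array itself carries no annotation in the feature table and occupies the unannotated stretch between the prefix and the terminators. No promoter or coding sequence is recorded in the insert, consistent with a non-expressed DNA element. The record does not state which protein LBS binds.

According to the stated purpose and the associated publication, the array acts as a protein-binding DNA "sponge". It works as a decoy that titrates a DNA-binding protein away from its functional targets, which allows gene expression to be tuned and protein toxicity to be mitigated in engineered circuits. The depositor notes that the highly repetitive array may be prone to recombination, so the integrity of the repeats should be checked across independent isolates.
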