Addgene plasmid #160839: pXWS40LBS
Purpose: 40 repeats of LBS sponge
Depositing lab: Baojun Wang. Depositing organization: University of Edinburgh. Publication: Synthetic protein-binding DNA sponge as a tool to tune gene expression and mitigate protein toxicity. Wan X, Pinto F, Yu L, Wang B. Nat Commun. 2020 Nov 24;11(1):5961. doi: 10.1038/s41467-020-19552-9. PubMed 33235249.
Backbone
  Vector backbone: pSB3K3
  Backbone size w/o insert (bp): 2672
  Vector type: Synthetic Biology
Growth in bacteria
  Bacterial resistance: Kanamycin, 50 μg/mL
  Growth temperature: 30°C
  Growth strain: NEB Stable
  Copy number: Low Copy
Gene/Insert
  Gene/Insert name: (40 X LBS)-t
  Species: Synthetic
  Insert size (bp): 2809
  Cloning method: Restriction Enzyme; 5′ cloning site EcoRI (not destroyed); 3′ cloning site PstI (not destroyed)
  Sequencing primers: 5′ TGCCACCTGACGTCTAAGAA; 3′ ATTACCGCCTTTGAGTGAGC
Terms and licenses: Academic/Nonprofit Terms; Industry Terms: Not Available to Industry
Depositor comments: This plasmid may be prone to recombination. It is recommended to screen multiple DNA preparations from cultures started from single colonies.
How to cite: pXWS40LBS was a gift from Baojun Wang (Addgene plasmid # 160839 ; http://n2t.net/addgene:160839 ; RRID:Addgene_160839)
