>Addgene plasmid #160839 | pXWS40LBS | depositor partial sequence | sequence record 311340 | (40 X LBS)-t
GCTCATACTGCGTAAGAGTCTTTAACATAAGCACCTGTAGGATCGTACAGGTTTACGCTAGGCTCCTTTG
TCAAAAGTGATCGCTAACATAAGCACCTGTAGGATCGTACAGGTTTACGCCTTCACGGGATAATGTGTTC
TACAACATAAGCACCTGTAGGATCGTACAGGTTTACGCGCTTAAGTCAATCCAATGCGTTCAGGTGCAAC
ATAAGCACCTGTAGGATCGTACAGGTTTACGCAACTCCGTCATCGTGGATGTCAATATTGGCAACATAAG
CACCTGTAGGATCGTACAGGTTTACGCTTGATTTCACCGCTGGCGTCAATGAGTGCTCATACTGCGTAAG
AGTCTTTAACATAAGCACCTGTAGGATCGTACAGGTTTACGCTAGGCTCCTTTGTCAAAAGTGATCGCTA
ACATAAGCACCTGTAGGATCGTACAGGTTTACGCCTTCACGGGATAATGTGTTCTACAACATAAGCACCT
GTAGGATCGTACAGGTTTACGCGCTTAAGTCAATCCAATGCGTTCAGGTGCAACATAAGCACCTGTAGGA
TCGTACAGGTTTACGCAACTCCGTCATCGTGGATGTCAATATTGGCAACATAAGCACCTGTAGGATCGTA
CAGGTTTACGCTTGATTTCACCGCTGGCGTCAATTTCCGCTCATACTGCGTAAGAGTCTTTAACATAAGC
ACCTGTAGGATCGTACAGGTTTACGCTAGGCTCCTTTGTCAAAAGTGATCGCTAACATAAGCACCTGTAG
GATCGTACAGGTTTACGCCTTCACGGGATAATGTGTTCTACAACATAAGCACCTGTAGGATCGTACAGGT
TTACGCGCTTAAGTCAATCCAATGCGTTCAGGTGCAACATAAGCACCTGTAGGATCGTACAGGTTTACGC
AACTCCGTCATCGTGGATGTCAATATTGGCAACATAAGCACCTGTAGGATCGTACAGGTTTACGCTTGAT
TTCACCGCTGGCGTCAATGACTGCTCATACTGCGTAAGAGTCTTTAACATAAGCACCTGTAGGATCGTAC
AGGTTTACGCTAGGCTCCTTTGTCAAAAGTGATCGCTAACATAAGCACCTGTAGGATCGTACAGGTTTAC
GCCTTCACGGGATAATGTGTTCTACAACATAAGCACCTGTAGGATCGTACAGGTTTACGCGCTTAAGTCA
ATCCAATGCGTTCAGGTGCAACATAAGCACCTGTAGGATCGTACAGGTTTACGCAACTCCGTCATCGTGG
ATGTCAATATTGGCAACATAAGCACCTGTAGGATCGTACAGGTTTACGCTTGATTTCACCGCTGGCGTCA
ATTACTAGAGGCTCATACTGCGTAAGAGTCTTTAACATAAGCACCTGTAGGATCGTACAGGTTTACGCTA
GGCTCCTTTGTCAAAAGTGATCGCTAACATAAGCACCTGTAGGATCGTACAGGTTTACGCCTTCACGGGA
TAATGTGTTCTACAACATAAGCACCTGTAGGATCGTACAGGTTTACGCGCTTAAGTCAATCCAATGCGTT
CAGGTGCAACATAAGCACCTGTAGGATCGTACAGGTTTACGCAACTCCGTCATCGTGGATGTCAATATTG
GCAACATAAGCACCTGTAGGATCGTACAGGTTTACGCTTGATTTCACCGCTGGCGTCAATGAGTGCTCAT
ACTGCGTAAGAGTCTTTAACATAAGCACCTGTAGGATCGTACAGGTTTACGCTAGGCTCCTTTGTCAAAA
GTGATCGCTAACATAAGCACCTGTAGGATCGTACAGGTTTACGCCTTCACGGGATAATGTGTTCTACAAC
ATAAGCACCTGTAGGATCGTACAGGTTTACGCGCTTAAGTCAATCCAATGCGTTCAGGTGCAACATAAGC
ACCTGTAGGATCGTACAGGTTTACGCAACTCCGTCATCGTGGATGTCAATATTGGCAACATAAGCACCTG
TAGGATCGTACAGGTTTACGCTTGATTTCACCGCTGGCGTCAATTTCCGCTCATACTGCGTAAGAGTCTT
TAACATAAGCACCTGTAGGATCGTACAGGTTTACGCTAGGCTCCTTTGTCAAAAGTGATCGCTAACATAA
GCACCTGTAGGATCGTACAGGTTTACGCCTTCACGGGATAATGTGTTCTACAACATAAGCACCTGTAGGA
TCGTACAGGTTTACGCGCTTAAGTCAATCCAATGCGTTCAGGTGCAACATAAGCACCTGTAGGATCGTAC
AGGTTTACGCAACTCCGTCATCGTGGATGTCAATATTGGCAACATAAGCACCTGTAGGATCGTACAGGTT
TACGCTTGATTTCACCGCTGGCGTCAATGACTGCTCATACTGCGTAAGAGTCTTTAACATAAGCACCTGT
AGGATCGTACAGGTTTACGCTAGGCTCCTTTGTCAAAAGTGATCGCTAACATAAGCACCTGTAGGATCGT
ACAGGTTTACGCCTTCACGGGATAATGTGTTCTACAACATAAGCACCTGTAGGATCGTACAGGTTTACGC
GCTTAAGTCAATCCAATGCGTTCAGGTGCAACATAAGCACCTGTAGGATCGTACAGGTTTACGCAACTCC
GTCATCGTGGATGTCAATATTGGCAACATAAGCACCTGTAGGATCGTACAGGTTTACGCTTGATTTCACC
GCTGGCGTCAATTACTAGAGCCAGGCATCAAATAAAACGAAAGGCTCAGTCGAAAGACTGGGCCTTTCGT
TTTATCTGTTGTTTGTCGGTGAACGCTCTCTACTAGAGTCACACTGGCTCACCTTCGGGTGGGCCTTTCT
GCGTTTATA
